Addgene plasmid #228171: SP_E3
Purpose: Plasmid contains the secretion signal peptide sequence of the yeast DAN4 gene for use in Combinatorial Golden Gate Assembly (BsaI restriction sites).
Depositing lab: Joseph Brock. Depositing organization: Australian National University. Publication: High-throughput optimisation of protein secretion in yeast via an engineered biosensor. Cleaver A, Luo R, Smith OB, Murphy L, Schwessinger B, Brock J. Trends Biotechnol. 2025 Apr;43(4):838-867. doi: 10.1016/j.tibtech.2024.11.010. Epub 2024 Dec 13. PubMed 39674781.
Backbone
  Vector backbone: pYTK001
  Backbone manufacturer: John Dueber, Addgene plasmid #65108
  Vector type: Synthetic Biology
Growth in bacteria
  Bacterial resistance: Chloramphenicol, 25 μg/mL
  Growth temperature: 37°C
  Growth strain: DH5alpha
  Copy number: High Copy
Gene/Insert
  Gene/Insert name: sp_P47179_DAN4_YEAST:0-19 (alt name: Uniprot: P47179)
  Species: S. cerevisiae (budding yeast)
  Cloning method: Golden Gate
Terms and licenses: Academic/Nonprofit Terms; Industry Terms: Not Available to Industry
Depositor comments: Signal peptides direct recombinant protein secretion in yeast. Codon optimised for expression in S. cerevisiae. This part is designed for use with components from the MoClo Yeast Toolkit (Lee et al. 2015). This insert is a 3a* component, see Williams et al. 2024 for more detail.
How to cite: SP_E3 was a gift from Joseph Brock (Addgene plasmid # 228171 ; http://n2t.net/addgene:228171 ; RRID:Addgene_228171)
