[The description below was written by a language model from this plasmid's Addgene catalogue record and pLannotate feature annotations shown in this document.]
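Description:
SP_E3 is a small (about 1.7 kb) synthetic-biology part plasmid built on the pYTK001 entry vector of the MoClo Yeast Toolkit. It is a storage and donor vector for *E. coli* rather than an expression construct. The annotated features are all backbone elements: a high-copy ColE1/pUC-type origin of replication, and a chloramphenicol acetyltransferase (cat) gene driven by its native promoter and followed by a minimal phage lambda t0 terminator, which provides chloramphenicol selection. No yeast origin, yeast marker, promoter or terminator for the insert is annotated, which is consistent with a basic part plasmid that only becomes functional once it is assembled into a larger transcription unit.

The payload is the secretion signal peptide of the *S. cerevisiae* DAN4 protein, recorded as residues 0–19 of the UniProt entry and codon optimised for expression in budding yeast. The automated feature table did not annotate this short insert, so its exact position in the sequence is not stated. The record says it is flanked by BsaI sites, which allow it to be released in a Golden Gate reaction. It is classed as a "3a*" part, a variant of the toolkit's type 3a position, which holds the N-terminal portion of the coding sequence. The signal peptide can therefore be fused in frame upstream of a protein of interest.

The plasmid is intended for combinatorial Golden Gate assembly with other Yeast Toolkit components. In this setting, different signal peptides are paired with other parts to find combinations that improve recombinant protein secretion in yeast, as in the associated high-throughput, biosensor-based secretion optimisation study.
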