Features (pLannotate 1.2.2; 4 found; start..end, strand, type, name):
     87..121     -  terminator     lambda t0 terminator: minimal transcription terminator from phage lambda (Scholtissek and Grosse, 1987)
    195..851     -  CDS            cat: CAT_ECOLX - Experimental evidence at protein level: Swiss-Prot protein existence level 1. This enzyme is an effector of chloramphenicol resistance in bacteria. From Escherichia coli. This protein is used as a marker in many commonly used cloning vectors, such as pACYC184.
    852..949     -  promoter       cat promoter: promoter of the E. coli cat gene encoding chloramphenicol acetyltransferase
   1033..1621    +  rep_origin     ori: high-copy-number ColE1/pMB1/pBR322/pUC origin of replication
>Addgene plasmid #228171 | SP_E3 | addgene full sequence | sequence record 452513 | Addgene NGS Result
TCGGTCTCATATGGTTAACATCAGCATCGTCGCTGGGATCGTCGCGCTAGCTACTAGCGCTGCCGCCGCC
CCTTGAGACCAGACCAATAAAAAACGCCCGGCGGCAACCGAGCGTTCTGAACAAATCCAGATGGAGTTCT
GAGGTCATTACTGGATCTATCAACAGGAGTCCAAGCGAGCTCGATATCAAATTACGCCCCGCCCTGCCAC
TCATCGCAGTACTGTTGTAATTCATTAAGCATTCTGCCGACATGGAAGCCATCACAAACGGCATGATGAA
CCTGAATCGCCAGCGGCATCAGCACCTTGTCGCCTTGCGTATAATATTTGCCCATGGTGAAAACGGGGGC
GAAGAAGTTGTCCATATTGGCCACGTTTAAATCAAAACTGGTGAAACTCACCCAGGGATTGGCTGAAACG
AAAAACATATTCTCAATAAACCCTTTAGGGAAATAGGCCAGGTTTTCACCGTAACACGCCACATCTTGCG
AATATATGTGTAGAAACTGCCGGAAATCGTCGTGGTATTCACTCCAGAGCGATGAAAACGTTTCAGTTTG
CTCATGGAAAACGGTGTAACAAGGGTGAACACTATCCCATATCACCAGCTCACCGTCTTTCATTGCCATA
CGAAATTCCGGATGAGCATTCATCAGGCGGGCAAGAATGTGAATAAAGGCCGGATAAAACTTGTGCTTAT
TTTTCTTTACGGTCTTTAAAAAGGCCGTAATATCCAGCTGAACGGTCTGGTTATAGGTACATTGAGCAAC
TGACTGAAATGCCTCAAAATGTTCTTTACGATGCCATTGGGATATATCAACGGTGGTATATCCAGTGATT
TTTTTCTCCATTTTAGCTTCCTTAGCTCCTGAAAATCTCGATAACTCAAAAAATACGCCCGGTAGTGATC
TTATTTCATTATGGTGAAAGTTGGAACCTCTTACGTGCCCGATCAATCATGACCAAAATCCCTTAACGTG
AGTTTTCGTTCCACTGAGCGTCAGACCCCGTAGAAAAGATCAAAGGATCTTCTTGAGATCCTTTTTTTCT
GCGCGTAATCTGCTGCTTGCAAACAAAAAAACCACCGCTACCAGCGGTGGTTTGTTTGCCGGATCAAGAG
CTACCAACTCTTTTTCCGAAGGTAACTGGCTTCAGCAGAGCGCAGATACCAAATACTGTTCTTCTAGTGT
AGCCGTAGTTAGGCCACCACTTCAAGAACTCTGTAGCACCGCCTACATACCTCGCTCTGCTAATCCTGTT
ACCAGTGGCTGCTGCCAGTGGCGATAAGTCGTGTCTTACCGGGTTGGACTCAAGACGATAGTTACCGGAT
AAGGCGCAGCGGTCGGGCTGAACGGGGGGTTCGTGCACACAGCCCAGCTTGGAGCGAACGACCTACACCG
AACTGAGATACCTACAGCGTGAGCTATGAGAAAGCGCCACGCTTCCCGAAGGGAGAAAGGCGGACAGGTA
TCCGGTAAGCGGCAGGGTCGGAACAGGAGAGCGCACGAGGGAGCTTCCAGGGGGAAACGCCTGGTATCTT
TATAGTCCTGTCGGGTTTCGCCACCTCTGACTTGAGCGTCGATTTTTGTGATGCTCGTCAGGGGGGCGGA
GCCTATGGAAAAACGCCAGCAACGCGGCCTTTTTACGGTTCCTGGCCTTTTGCTGGCCTTTTGCTCACAT
GTTCTTTCCTGCGTTATCCCCTGATTCTGTGGATAACCGTAG
